Addgene plasmid #220871: CD55-Delta2
Purpose: Expresses CD55 variant in mammalian cells
Depositing lab: Ferenc Scheeren. Depositing organization: Leiden University Medical Center.
Backbone
  Vector backbone: mEGFP-C1
  Backbone size w/o insert (bp): 4712
  Total vector size (bp): 6049
  Vector type: Mammalian Expression
  Selectable markers: Neomycin (select with G418)
Growth in bacteria
  Bacterial resistance: Kanamycin, 50 μg/mL
  Growth temperature: 37°C
  Growth strain: DH5alpha
  Copy number: High Copy
Gene/Insert
  Gene/Insert name: CD55 Delta-2
  Species: H. sapiens (human)
  Insert size (bp): 768
  Mutation: Delta-2, short consensus repeat (SCR) domains 1 and 2 are deleted: amino acids (35 to 160)
  Promoter: CMV
  Tag / fusion protein: EGFP (C terminal on backbone)
  Cloning method: Gibson Cloning
  Sequencing primers: 5′ CGCAAATGGGCGGTAGGCGTG; 3′ GCATTCCTTTGGCGAGAG
Resource information
  A portion of this plasmid was derived from a plasmid made by: ORFeome collection library from Horizon Discovery
Terms and licenses: Academic/Nonprofit Terms; Industry Terms: Not Available to Industry
How to cite: CD55-Delta2 was a gift from Ferenc Scheeren (Addgene plasmid # 220871 ; http://n2t.net/addgene:220871 ; RRID:Addgene_220871)
