[The description below was written by a language model from this plasmid's Addgene catalogue record and pLannotate feature annotations shown in this document.]
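Description:
CD55-Delta2 is a mammalian expression plasmid built on the mEGFP-C1 backbone that expresses a truncated form of human CD55 (decay-accelerating factor, DAF). In the Delta-2 variant, short consensus repeat (SCR) domains 1 and 2 are deleted, corresponding to amino acids 35 to 160. The insert was introduced by Gibson cloning, and part of the plasmid derives from a commercial ORFeome library clone. Transcription is driven by the human cytomegalovirus immediate-early enhancer and promoter and terminated by an SV40 polyadenylation signal.

The catalogue entry lists EGFP as a C-terminal tag on the backbone, but the annotated sequence shows a different arrangement. The CD55 coding region is followed by an EMCV internal ribosome entry site (IRES2) and then monomeric EGFP carrying the A206K mutation. This points to a bicistronic transcript in which mEGFP is translated separately as a marker of transfected cells rather than as a fusion to CD55, although the feature table alone cannot confirm this. A short fragment annotated as SV40 large T antigen lies just downstream of mEGFP.

The plasmid is propagated in E. coli at high copy from a ColE1/pUC-type origin and also carries an f1 phage origin. A single Tn5 NeoR/KanR gene serves both hosts. A bacterial promoter drives it for kanamycin selection, and the SV40 early promoter with an HSV TK polyadenylation signal drives it for G418 selection of stable mammalian lines. The construct appears to be one of a set of domain-deletion variants, suited to mapping which SCR domains of CD55 are needed for a given function or interaction. The record states only that it expresses a CD55 variant in mammalian cells.
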