Features (pLannotate 1.2.2; 16 found; start..end, strand, type, name):
    199..351     +  CDS            ble (fragment): BLE_KLEPN - Experimental evidence at protein level: Swiss-Prot protein existence level 1. Binding protein with a strong affinity to the bleomycin family of antibiotics. Binds to CL990; an antimitotic-antibiotic compound. From Klebsiella pneumoniae.
    410..457     +  polyA_signal   HSV TK poly(A) signal: herpes simplex virus thymidine kinase polyadenylation signal (Cole and Stacy, 1985)
    548..564     -  polyA_signal   bGH poly(A) signal (fragment): bovine growth hormone polyadenylation signal
    786..1374    +  rep_origin     ori: high-copy-number ColE1/pMB1/pBR322/pUC origin of replication
   1549..1852    +  enhancer       CMV enhancer: human cytomegalovirus immediate early enhancer
   1853..2056    +  promoter       CMV promoter: human cytomegalovirus (CMV) immediate early promoter
   2079..2106    +  misc_feature   MCS (fragment): multiple cloning site
   2113..2877    +  CDS            CD55 (fragment): DAF_HUMAN - Also known as CR, DAF. Experimental evidence at protein level: Swiss-Prot protein existence level 1. (Microbial infection) Acts as a receptor for Human echoviruses 6, 7, 11, 12, 20 and 21. From Homo sapiens (Human).
   2888..3474    +  misc_feature   IRES2: internal ribosome entry site (IRES) of the encephalomyocarditis virus (EMCV)
   3484..4203    +  CDS            mEGFP: enhanced GFP with monomerizing A206K mutation (Zacharias et al., 2002) mammalian codon-optimized
   4219..4302    +  CDS            large T antigen (fragment): large T antigen from SV40 (simian virus 40)
   4325..4446    +  polyA_signal   SV40 poly(A) signal: SV40 polyadenylation signal
   4480..4908    -  rep_origin     f1 ori (sequence partly withheld): f1 bacteriophage origin of replication; arrow indicates direction of (+) strand synthesis
   4935..5039    +  promoter       AmpR promoter: bla
   5041..5398    +  promoter       SV40 promoter: SV40 enhancer and early promoter
   5433..178     +  CDS            NeoR/KanR (across the origin): aminoglycoside phosphotransferase from Tn5; aph(3')-II (or nptII); confers resistance to neomycin, kanamycin, and G418 (Geneticin®)
>Addgene plasmid #220871 | CD55-Delta2 | addgene full sequence | sequence record 443038 | Addgene NGS Result
CATCGACTGTGGCCGGCTGGGTGTGGCGGACCGCTATCAGGACATAGCGTTGGCTACCCGTGATATTGCT
GAAGAGCTTGGCGGCGAATGGGCTGACCGCTTCCTCGTGCTTTACGGTATCGCCGCTCCCGATTCGCAGC
GCATCGCCTTCTATCGCCTTCTTGACGAGTTCTTCTGAGCGGGACTCTGGGGTTCGAAATGACCGACCAA
GCGACGCCCAACCTGCCATCACGAGATTTCGATTCCACCGCCGCCTTCTATGAAAGGTTGGGCTTCGGAA
TCGTTTTCCGGGACGCCGGCTGGATGATCCTCCAGCGCGGGGATCTCATGCTGGAGTTCTTCGCCCACCC
TAGGGGGAGGCTAACTGAAACACGGAAGGAGACAATACCGGAAGGAACCCGCGCTATGACGGCAATAAAA
AGACAGAATAAAACGCACGGTGTTGGGTCGTTTGTTCATAAACGCGGGGTTCGGTCCCAGGGCTGGCACT
CTGTCGATACCCCACCGAGACCCCATTGGGGCCAATACGCCCGCGTTTCTTCCTTTTCCCCACCCCACCC
CCCAAGTTCGGGTGAAGGCCCAGGGCTCGCAGCCAACGTCGGGGCGGCAGGCCCTGCCATAGCCTCAGGT
TACTCATATATACTTTAGATTGATTTAAAACTTCATTTTTAATTTAAAAGGATCTAGGTGAAGATCCTTT
TTGATAATCTCATGACCAAAATCCCTTAACGTGAGTTTTCGTTCCACTGAGCGTCAGACCCCGTAGAAAA
GATCAAAGGATCTTCTTGAGATCCTTTTTTTCTGCGCGTAATCTGCTGCATGCAAACAAAAAAACCACCG
CTACCAGCGGTGGTTTGTTTGCCGGATCAAGAGCTACCAACTCTTTTTCCGAAGGTAACTGGCTTCAGCA
GAGCGCAGATACCAAATACTGTTCTTCTAGTGTAGCCGTAGTTAGGCCACCACTTCAAGAACTCTGTAGC
ACCGCCTACATACCTCGCTCTGCTAATCCTGTTACCAGTGGCTGCTGCCAGTGGCGATAAGTCGTGTCTT
ACCGGGTTGGACTCAAGACGATAGTTACCGGATAAGGCGCAGCGGTCGGGCTGAACGGGGGGTTCGTGCA
CACAGCCCAGCTTGGAGCGAACGACCTACACCGAACTGAGATACCTACAGCGTGAGCTATGAGAAAGCGC
CACGCTTCCCGAAGGGAGAAAGGCGGACAGGTATCCGGTAAGCGGCAGGGTCGGAACAGGAGAGCGCACG
AGGGAGCTTCCAGGGGGAAACGCCTGGTATCTTTATAGTCCTGTCGGGTTTCGCCACCTCTGACTTGAGC
GTCGATTTTTGTGATGCTCGTCAGGGGGGCGGAGCCTATGGAAAAACGCCAGCAACGCGGCCTTTTTACG
GTTCCTGGCCTTTTGCTGGCCTTTTGCTCACATGTTCTTTCCTGCGTTATCCCCTGATTCTGTGGATAAC
CGTATTACCGCCATGCATTAGTTATTAATAGTAATCAATTACGGGGTCATTAGTTCATAGCCCATATATG
GAGTTCCGCGTTACATAACTTACGGTAAATGGCCCGCCTGGCTGACCGCCCAACGACCCCCGCCCATTGA
CGTCAATAATGACGTATGTTCCCATAGTAACGCCAATAGGGACTTTCCATTGACGTCAATGGGTGGAGTA
TTTACGGTAAACTGCCCACTTGGCAGTACATCAAGTGTATCATATGCCAAGTACGCCCCCTATTGACGTC
AATGACGGTAAATGGCCCGCCTGGCATTATGCCCAGTACATGACCTTATGGGACTTTCCTACTTGGCAGT
ACATCTACGTATTAGTCATCGCTATTACCATGGTGATGCGGTTTTGGCAGTACATCAATGGGCGTGGATA
GCGGTTTGACTCACGGGGATTTCCAAGTCTCCACCCCATTGACGTCAATGGGAGTTTGTTTTGGCACCAA
AATCAACGGGACTTTCCAAAATGTCGTAACAACTCCGCCCCATTGACGCAAATGGGCGGTAGGCGTGTAC
GGTGGGAGGTCTATATAAGCAGAGCTGGTTTAGTGAACCGTCAGATCCGCTAGCGCTACCGGACTCAGAT
CTCGAGGCCACCATGACCGTCGCGCGGCCGAGCGTGCCCGCGGCGCTGCCCCTCCTCGGGGAGCTGCCCC
GGCTGCTGCTGCTGGTGCTGTTGTGCCTGCCGGCCGTGTGGGGTAAATCATGCCCTAATCCGGGAGAAAT
ACGAAATGGTCAGATTGATGTACCAGGTGGCATATTATTTGGTGCAACCATCTCCTTCTCATGTAACACA
GGGTACAAATTATTTGGCTCGACTTCTAGTTTTTGTCTTATTTCAGGCAGCTCTGTCCAGTGGAGTGACC
CGTTGCCAGAGTGCAGAGAAATTTATTGTCCAGCACCACCACAAATTGACAATGGAATAATTCAAGGGGA
ACGTGACCATTATGGATATAGACAGTCTGTAACGTATGCATGTAATAAAGGATTCACCATGATTGGAGAA
CACTCTATTTATTGTACTGTGAATAATGATGAAGGAGAGTGGAGTGGCCCACCACCTGAATGCAGAGGAA
AATCTCTAACTTCCAAGGTCCCACCAACAGTTCAGAAACCTACCACAGTAAATGTTCCAACTACAGAAGT
CTCACCAACTTCTCAGAAAACCACCACAAAAACCACCACACCAAATGCTCAAGCAACACGGAGTACACCT
GTTTCCAGGACAACCAAGCATTTTCATGAAACAACCCCAAATAAAGGAAGTGGAACCACTTCAGGTACTA
CCCGTCTTCTATCTGGGCACACGTGTTTCACGTTGACAGGTTTGCTTGGGACGCTAGTAACCATGGGCTT
GCTGACTTAGGGATCCGCCCCTCTCCCTCCCCCCCCCCTAACGTTACTGGCCGAAGCCGCTTGGAATAAG
GCCGGTGTGCGTTTGTCTATATGTTATTTTCCACCATATTGCCGTCTTTTGGCAATGTGAGGGCCCGGAA
ACCTGGCCCTGTCTTCTTGACGAGCATTCCTAGGGGTCTTTCCCCTCTCGCCAAAGGAATGCAAGGTCTG
TTGAATGTCGTGAAGGAAGCAGTTCCTCTGGAAGCTTCTTGAAGACAAACAACGTCTGTAGCGACCCTTT
GCAGGCAGCGGAACCCCCCACCTGGCGACAGGTGCCTCTGCGGCCAAAAGCCACGTGTATAAGATACACC
TGCAAAGGCGGCACAACCCCAGTGCCACGTTGTGAGTTGGATAGTTGTGGAAAGAGTCAAATGGCTCTCC
TCAAGCGTATTCAACAAGGGGCTGAAGGATGCCCAGAAGGTACCCCATTGTATGGGATCTGATCTGGGGC
CTCGGTACACATGCTTTACATGTGTTTAGTCGAGGTTAAAAAAACGTCTAGGCCCCCCGAACCACGGGGA
CGTGGTTTTCCTTTGAAAAACACGATGATAATATGGCCACAACCATGGCCACCATGGTGAGCAAGGGCGA
GGAGCTGTTCACCGGGGTGGTGCCCATCCTGGTCGAGCTGGACGGCGACGTAAACGGCCACAAGTTCAGC
GTGTCCGGCGAGGGCGAGGGCGATGCCACCTACGGCAAGCTGACCCTGAAGTTCATCTGCACCACCGGCA
AGCTGCCCGTGCCCTGGCCCACCCTCGTGACCACCCTGACCTACGGCGTGCAGTGCTTCAGCCGCTACCC
CGACCACATGAAGCAGCACGACTTCTTCAAGTCCGCCATGCCCGAAGGCTACGTCCAGGAGCGCACCATC
TTCTTCAAGGACGACGGCAACTACAAGACCCGCGCCGAGGTGAAGTTCGAGGGCGACACCCTGGTGAACC
GCATCGAGCTGAAGGGCATCGACTTCAAGGAGGACGGCAACATCCTGGGGCACAAGCTGGAGTACAACTA
CAACAGCCACAACGTCTATATCATGGCCGACAAGCAGAAGAACGGCATCAAGGTGAACTTCAAGATCCGC
CACAACATCGAGGACGGCAGCGTGCAGCTCGCCGACCACTACCAGCAGAACACCCCCATCGGCGACGGCC
CCGTGCTGCTGCCCGACAACCACTACCTGAGCACCCAGTCCAAGCTGAGCAAAGACCCCAACGAGAAGCG
CGATCACATGGTCCTGCTGGAGTTCGTGACCGCCGCCGGGATCACTCTCGGCATGGACGAGCTGTACAAG
TAAGCGGCCGCGACTCTAGATCATAATCAGCCATACCACATTTGTAGAGGTTTTACTTGCTTTAAAAAAC
CTCCCACACCTCCCCCTGAACCTGAAACATAAAATGAATGCAATTGTTGTTGTTAACTTGTTTATTGCAG
CTTATAATGGTTACAAATAAAGCAATAGCATCACAAATTTCACAAATAAAGCATTTTTTTCACTGCATTC
TAGTTGTGGTTTGTCCAAACTCATCAATGTATCTTAAGGCGTAAATTGTAAGCGTTAATATTTTGTTAAA
ATTCGCGTTAAATTTTTGTTAAATCAGCTCATTTTTTAACCAATAGGCCGAAATCGGCAAAATCCCTTAT
AAATCAAAAGAATAGACCGAGATAGGGT
[37 nt withheld, positions 4579-4615]
AAAGAACGTGGACTCCAACGTCAAAGG
[49 nt withheld, positions 4643-4691]
T
[91 nt withheld, positions 4693-4783]
G
[124 nt withheld, positions 4785-4908]
CAGGTGGCACTTTTCGGGGAAATGTGCGCGGAACCCCTATTTGTTTATTTTTCTAAATACATTCAAATAT
GTATCCGCTCATGAGACAATAACCCTGATAAATGCTTCAATAATATTGAAAAAGGAAGAGTCCTGAGGCG
GAAAGAACCAGCTGTGGAATGTGTGTCAGTTAGGGTGTGGAAAGTCCCCAGGCTCCCCAGCAGGCAGAAG
TATGCAAAGCATGCATCTCAATTAGTCAGCAACCAGGTGTGGAAAGTCCCCAGGCTCCCCAGCAGGCAGA
AGTATGCAAAGCATGCATCTCAATTAGTCAGCAACCATAGTCCCGCCCCTAACTCCGCCCATCCCGCCCC
TAACTCCGCCCAGTTCCGCCCATTCTCCGCCCCATGGCTGACTAATTTTTTTTATTTATGCAGAGGCCGA
GGCCGCCTCGGCCTCTGAGCTATTCCAGAAGTAGTGAGGAGGCTTTTTTGGAGGCCTAGGCTTTTGCAAA
GATCGATCAAGAGACAGGATGAGGATCGTTTCGCATGATTGAACAAGATGGATTGCACGCAGGTTCTCCG
GCCGCTTGGGTGGAGAGGCTATTCGGCTATGACTGGGCACAACAGACAATCGGCTGCTCTGATGCCGCCG
TGTTCCGGCTGTCAGCGCAGGGGCGCCCGGTTCTTTTTGTCAAGACCGACCTGTCCGGTGCCCTGAATGA
ACTGCAAGACGAGGCAGCGCGGCTATCGTGGCTGGCCACGACGGGCGTTCCTTGCGCAGCTGTGCTCGAC
GTTGTCACTGAAGCGGGAAGGGACTGGCTGCTATTGGGCGAAGTGCCGGGGCAGGATCTCCTGTCATCTC
ACCTTGCTCCTGCCGAGAAAGTATCCATCATGGCTGATGCAATGCGGCGGCTGCATACGCTTGATCCGGC
TACCTGCCCATTCGACCACCAAGCGAAACATCGCATCGAGCGAGCACGTACTCGGATGGAAGCCGGTCTT
GTCGATCAGGATGATCTGGACGAAGAGCATCAGGGGCTCGCGCCAGCCGAACTGTTCGCCAGGCTCAAGG
CGAGCATGCCCGACGGCGAGGATCTCGTCGTGACCCATGGCGATGCCTGCTTGCCGAATATCATGGTGGA
AAATGGCCGCTTTTCTGGATT
